>Addgene plasmid #78749 | pcDNA3-HA-MKRN1 H307E | addgene full sequence | sequence record 149958 | Addgene assembled sequence
GACGGATCGGGAGATCTCCCGATCCCCTATGGTCGACTCTCAGTACAATCTGCTCTGATGCCGCATAGTT
AAGCCAGTATCTGCTCCCTGCTTGTGTGTTGGAGGTCGCTGAGTAGTGCGCGAGCAAAATTTAAGCTACA
ACAAGGCAAGGCTTGACCGACAATTGCATGAAGAATCTGCTTAGGGTTAGGCGTTTTGCGCTGCTTCGCG
ATGTACGGGCCAGATATACGCGTTGACATTGATTATTGACTAGTTATTAATAGTAATCAATTACGGGGTC
ATTAGTTCATAGCCCATATATGGAGTTCCGCGTTACATAACTTACGGTAAATGGCCCGCCTGGCTGACCG
CCCAACGACCCCCGCCCATTGACGTCAATAATGACGTATGTTCCCATAGTAACGCCAATAGGGACTTTCC
ATTGACGTCAATGGGTGGACTATTTACGGTAAACTGCCCACTTGGCAGTACATCAAGTGTATCATATGCC
AAGTACGCCCCCTATTGACGTCAATGACGGTAAATGGCCCGCCTGGCATTATGCCCAGTACATGACCTTA
TGGGACTTTCCTACTTGGCAGTACATCTACGTATTAGTCATCGCTATTACCATGGTGATGCGGTTTTGGC
AGTACATCAATGGGCGTGGATAGCGGTTTGACTCACGGGGATTTCCAAGTCTCCACCCCATTGACGTCAA
TGGGAGTTTGTTTTGGCACCAAAATCAACGGGACTTTCCAAAATGTCGTAACAACTCCGCCCCATTGACG
CAAATGGGCGGTAGGCGTGTACGGTGGGAGGTCTATATAAGCAGAGCTCTCTGGCTAACTAGAGAACCCA
CTGCTTACTGGCTTATCGAAATTAATACGACTCACTATAGGGAGACCCAAGCTTGGTACCATGGCCTCCT
ACCCTTATGATGTGCCAGATTATGCCTCTCCCGAATTCATGGCGGAGGCTGCAACTCCCGGAACAACAGC
CACAACATCAGGAGCAGGAGCGGCAGCGGCGACGGCGGCAGCAGCCTCCCCCACCCCGATCCCCACAGTC
ACCGCCCCGTCCCTGGGGGCGGGCGGAGGGGGCGGCGGCAGCGACGGCAGCGGCGGCGGCTGGACTAAAC
AGGTCACCTGCAGGTATTTTATGCATGGGGTTTGTAAGGAAGGAGACAACTGTCGCTACTCGCATGACCT
CTCTGACAGTCCGTATAGTGTAGTGTGCAAGTATTTTCAGCGAGGGTACTGTATTTATGGAGACCGCTGC
AGATATGAACATAGCAAACCATTGAAACAGGAAGAAGCAACTGCTACAGAGCTAACTACAAAGTCATCCC
TTGCTGCTTCCTCAAGTCTCTCATCGATAGTTGGACCACTTGTTGAAATGAATACAGGCGAAGCTGAGTC
AAGAAATTCAAACTTTGCAACTGTAGGAGCAGGTTCAGAGGACTGGGTGAATGCTATTGAGTTTGTTCCT
GGGCAACCCTACTGTGGCCGTACTGCGCCTTCCTGCACTGAAGCACCCCTGCAGGGCTCAGTGACCAAGG
AAGAATCAGAGAAAGAGCAAACCGCCGTGGAGACAAAGAAGCAGCTGTGCCCCTATGCTGCAGTGGGAGA
GTGCCGATACGGGGAGAACTGTGTGTATCTCCACGGAGATTCTTGTGACATGTGTGGGCTGCAGGTCCTG
CATCCAATGGATGCTGCCCAGAGATCGCAGCATATCAAATCGTGCATTGAGGCCCATGAGAAGGACATGG
AGCTCTCATTTGCCGTGCAGCGCAGCAAGGACATGGTGTGTGGGATCTGCATGGAGGTGGTCTATGAGAA
AGCCAACCCCAGTGAGCGCCGCTTCGGGATCCTCTCCAACTGCAACGAAACCTACTGTCTCAAGTGCATT
CGCAAGTGGAGGAGTGCTAAGCAATTTGAGAGCAAGATCATAAAGTCCTGCCCAGAATGCCGGATCACAT
CTAACTTTGTCATTCCAAGTGAGTACTGGGTGGAGGAGAAAGAAGAGAAGCAGAAACTCATTCTGAAATA
CAAGGAGGCAATGAGCAACAAGGCGTGCAGGTATTTTGATGAAGGACGTGGGAGCTGCCCATTTGGAGGG
AACTGTTTTTACAAGCATGCGTACCCTGATGGCCGTAGAGAGGAGCCACAGAGACAGAAAGTGGGAACAT
CAAGCAGATACCGGGCCCAACGAAGGAACCACTTCTGGGAACTCATTGAGGAAAGAGAGAACAGCAACCC
CTTTGACAACGATGAAGAAGAGGTTGTCACCTTTGAGCTGGGCGAGATGTTGCTTATGCTTTTGGCTGCA
GGTGGGGACGACGAACTAACAGACTCTGAAGATGAGTGGGACTTGTTTCATGATGAGCTGGAAGATTTTT
ATGACTTGGATCTATAGCTCGAGCATGCATCTAGAGGGCCCTATTCTATAGTGTCACCTAAATGCTAGAG
CTCGCTGATCAGCCTCGACTGTGCCTTCTAGTTGCCAGCCATCTGTTGTTTGCCCCTCCCCCGTGCCTTC
CTTGACCCTGGAAGGTGCCACTCCCACTGTCCTTTCCTAATAAAATGAGGAAATTGCATCGCATTGTCTG
AGTAGGTGTCATTCTATTCTGGGGGGTGGGGTGGGGCAGGACAGCAAGGGGGAGGATTGGGAAGACAATA
GCAGGCATGCTGGGGATGCGGTGGGCTCTATGGCTTCTGAGGCGGAAAGAACCAGCTGGGGCTCTAGGGG
GTATCCCC
[124 nt withheld, positions 2739-2862]
C
[32 nt withheld, positions 2864-2895]
CA
[57 nt withheld, positions 2898-2954]
A
[49 nt withheld, positions 2956-3004]
CCTTTGACGTTGGAGTCCACGTTCTTT
[37 nt withheld, positions 3032-3068]
ACCCTATCTCGGTCTATTCTTTTGATTTATAAGGGATTTTGGGGATTTCGGCCTATTGGTTAAAAAATGA
GCTGATTTAACAAAAATTTAACGCGAATTAATTCTGTGGAATGTGTGTCAGTTAGGGTGTGGAAAGTCCC
CAGGCTCCCCAGGCAGGCAGAAGTATGCAAAGCATGCATCTCAATTAGTCAGCAACCAGGTGTGGAAAGT
CCCCAGGCTCCCCAGCAGGCAGAAGTATGCAAAGCATGCATCTCAATTAGTCAGCAACCATAGTCCCGCC
CCTAACTCCGCCCATCCCGCCCCTAACTCCGCCCAGTTCCGCCCATTCTCCGCCCCATGGCTGACTAATT
TTTTTTATTTATGCAGAGGCCGAGGCCGCCTCTGCCTCTGAGCTATTCCAGAAGTAGTGAGGAGGCTTTT
TTGGAGGCCTAGGCTTTTGCAAAAAGCTCCCGGGAGCTTGTATATCCATTTTCGGATCTGATCAAGAGAC
AGGATGAGGATCGTTTCGCATGATTGAACAAGATGGATTGCACGCAGGTTCTCCGGCCGCTTGGGTGGAG
AGGCTATTCGGCTATGACTGGGCACAACAGACAATCGGCTGCTCTGATGCCGCCGTGTTCCGGCTGTCAG
CGCAGGGGCGCCCGGTTCTTTTTGTCAAGACCGACCTGTCCGGTGCCCTGAATGAACTGCAGGACGAGGC
AGCGCGGCTATCGTGGCTGGCCACGACGGGCGTTCCTTGCGCAGCTGTGCTCGACGTTGTCACTGAAGCG
GGAAGGGACTGGCTGCTATTGGGCGAAGTGCCGGGGCAGGATCTCCTGTCATCTCACCTTGCTCCTGCCG
AGAAAGTATCCATCATGGCTGATGCAATGCGGCGGCTGCATACGCTTGATCCGGCTACCTGCCCATTCGA
CCACCAAGCGAAACATCGCATCGAGCGAGCACGTACTCGGATGGAAGCCGGTCTTGTCGATCAGGATGAT
CTGGACGAAGAGCATCAGGGGCTCGCGCCAGCCGAACTGTTCGCCAGGCTCAAGGCGCGCATGCCCGACG
GCGAGGATCTCGTCGTGACCCATGGCGATGCCTGCTTGCCGAATATCATGGTGGAAAATGGCCGCTTTTC
TGGATTCATCGACTGTGGCCGGCTGGGTGTGGCGGACCGCTATCAGGACATAGCGTTGGCTACCCGTGAT
ATTGCTGAAGAGCTTGGCGGCGAATGGGCTGACCGCTTCCTCGTGCTTTACGGTATCGCCGCTCCCGATT
CGCAGCGCATCGCCTTCTATCGCCTTCTTGACGAGTTCTTCTGAGCGGGACTCTGGGGTTCGAAATGACC
GACCAAGCGACGCCCAACCTGCCATCACGAGATTTCGATTCCACCGCCGCCTTCTATGAAAGGTTGGGCT
TCGGAATCGTTTTCCGGGACGCCGGCTGGATGATCCTCCAGCGCGGGGATCTCATGCTGGAGTTCTTCGC
CCACCCCAACTTGTTTATTGCAGCTTATAATGGTTACAAATAAAGCAATAGCATCACAAATTTCACAAAT
AAAGCATTTTTTTCACTGCATTCTAGTTGTGGTTTGTCCAAACTCATCAATGTATCTTATCATGTCTGTA
TACCGTCGACCTCTAGCTAGAGCTTGGCGTAATCATGGTCATAGCTGTTTCCTGTGTGAAATTGTTATCC
GCTCACAATTCCACACAACATACGAGCCGGAAGCATAAAGTGTAAAGCCTGGGGTGCCTAATGAGTGAGC
TAACTCACATTAATTGCGTTGCGCTCACTGCCCGCTTTCCAGTCGGGAAACCTGTCGTGCCAGCTGCATT
AATGAATCGGCCAACGCGCGGGGAGAGGCGGTTTGCGTATTGGGCGCTCTTCCGCTTCCTCGCTCACTGA
CTCGCTGCGCTCGGTCGTTCGGCTGCGGCGAGCGGTATCAGCTCACTCAAAGGCGGTAATACGGTTATCC
ACAGAATCAGGGGATAACGCAGGAAAGAACATGTGAGCAAAAGGCCAGCAAAAGGCCAGGAACCGTAAAA
AGGCCGCGTTGCTGGCGTTTTTCCATAGGCTCCGCCCCCCTGACGAGCATCACAAAAATCGACGCTCAAG
TCAGAGGTGGCGAAACCCGACAGGACTATAAAGATACCAGGCGTTTCCCCCTGGAAGCTCCCTCGTGCGC
TCTCCTGTTCCGACCCTGCCGCTTACCGGATACCTGTCCGCCTTTCTCCCTTCGGGAAGCGTGGCGCTTT
CTCAATGCTCACGCTGTAGGTATCTCAGTTCGGTGTAGGTCGTTCGCTCCAAGCTGGGCTGTGTGCACGA
ACCCCCCGTTCAGCCCGACCGCTGCGCCTTATCCGGTAACTATCGTCTTGAGTCCAACCCGGTAAGACAC
GACTTATCGCCACTGGCAGCAGCCACTGGTAACAGGATTAGCAGAGCGAGGTATGTAGGCGGTGCTACAG
AGTTCTTGAAGTGGTGGCCTAACTACGGCTACACTAGAAGGACAGTATTTGGTATCTGCGCTCTGCTGAA
GCCAGTTACCTTCGGAAAAAGAGTTGGTAGCTCTTGATCCGGCAAACAAACCACCGCTGGTAGCGGTGGT
TTTTTTGTTTGCAAGCAGCAGATTACGCGCAGAAAAAAAGGATCTCAAGAAGATCCTTTGATCTTTTCTA
CGGGGTCTGACGCTCAGTGGAACGAAAACTCACGTTAAGGGATTTTGGTCATGAGATTATCAAAAAGGAT
CTTCACCTAGATCCTTTTAAATTAAAAATGAAGTTTTAAATCAATCTAAAGTATATATGAGTAAACTTGG
TCTGACAGTTACCAATGCTTAATCAGTGAGGCACCTATCTCAGCGATCTGTCTATTTCGTTCATCCATAG
TTGCCTGACTCCCCGTCGTGTAGATAACTACGATACGGGAGGGCTTACCATCTGGCCCCAGTGCTGCAAT
GATACCGCGAGACCCACGCTCACCGGCTCCAGATTTATCAGCAATAAACCAGCCAGCCGGAAGGGCCGAG
CGCAGAAGTGGTCCTGCAACTTTATCCGCCTCCATCCAGTCTATTAATTGTTGCCGGGAAGCTAGAGTAA
GTAGTTCGCCAGTTAATAGTTTGCGCAACGTTGTTGCCATTGCTACAGGCATCGTGGTGTCACGCTCGTC
GTTTGGTATGGCTTCATTCAGCTCCGGTTCCCAACGATCAAGGCGAGTTACATGATCCCCCATGTTGTGC
AAAAAAGCGGTTAGCTCCTTCGGTCCTCCGATCGTTGTCAGAAGTAAGTTGGCCGCAGTGTTATCACTCA
TGGTTATGGCAGCACTGCATAATTCTCTTACTGTCATGCCATCCGTAAGATGCTTTTCTGTGACTGGTGA
GTACTCAACCAAGTCATTCTGAGAATAGTGTATGCGGCGACCGAGTTGCTCTTGCCCGGCGTCAATACGG
GATAATACCGCGCCACATAGCAGAACTTTAAAAGTGCTCATCATTGGAAAACGTTCTTCGGGGCGAAAAC
TCTCAAGGATCTTACCGCTGTTGAGATCCAGTTCGATGTAACCCACTCGTGCACCCAACTGATCTTCAGC
ATCTTTTACTTTCACCAGCGTTTCTGGGTGAGCAAAAACAGGAAGGCAAAATGCCGCAAAAAAGGGAATA
AGGGCGACACGGAAATGTTGAATACTCATACTCTTCCTTTTTCAATATTATTGAAGCATTTATCAGGGTT
ATTGTCTCATGAGCGGATACATATTTGAATGTATTTAGAAAAATAAACAAATAGGGGTTCCGCGCACATT
TCCCCGAAAAGTGCCACCTGACGTC
Features (pLannotate 1.2.2; 21 found; start..end, strand, type, name):
     36..80      -  misc_feature   bom (fragment): basis of mobility region from pBR322
    235..614     +  enhancer       CMV enhancer: human cytomegalovirus immediate early enhancer
    615..818     +  promoter       CMV promoter: human cytomegalovirus (CMV) immediate early promoter
    814..847     +  LTR            5' LTR (truncated) (fragment): truncated 5' long terminal repeat (LTR) from HIV-1
    863..881     +  promoter       T7 promoter: promoter for bacteriophage T7 RNA polymerase
    949..2394    +  CDS            MKRN1: MKRN1_HUMAN - Also known as RNF61. Experimental evidence at protein level: Swiss-Prot protein existence level 1. E3 ubiquitin ligase catalyzing the covalent attachment of ubiquitin moieties onto substrate proteins. These substrates include FILIP1, p53/TP53, CDKN1A and TERT. Keeps cells alive by suppressing p53/TP53 under normal conditions, but stimulates apoptosis by repressing CDKN1A under stress conditions. Acts as a negative regulator of telomerase. Has negative and positive effects on RNA polymerase II- dependent transcription. From Homo sapiens (Human).
   2425..2443    -  promoter       SP6 promoter: promoter for bacteriophage SP6 RNA polymerase
   2469..2693    +  polyA_signal   bGH poly(A) signal: bovine growth hormone polyadenylation signal
   2697..2718    +  promoter       SV40 promoter (fragment): SV40 enhancer and early promoter
   2739..3167    +  rep_origin     f1 ori (sequence partly withheld): f1 bacteriophage origin of replication; arrow indicates direction of (+) strand synthesis
   3181..3511    +  promoter       SV40 promoter: SV40 enhancer and early promoter
   3578..4369    +  CDS            neo: KKA2_KLEPN - Also known as kan, nptII. Experimental evidence at protein level: Swiss-Prot protein existence level 1. Resistance to kanamycin, neomycin, paromomycin, ribostamycin, butirosin and gentamicin B. From Klebsiella pneumoniae.
   4393..4551    +  CDS            ble (fragment): BLE_KLEPN - Experimental evidence at protein level: Swiss-Prot protein existence level 1. Binding protein with a strong affinity to the bleomycin family of antibiotics. Binds to CL990; an antimitotic-antibiotic compound. From Klebsiella pneumoniae.
   4546..4667    +  polyA_signal   SV40 poly(A) signal: SV40 polyadenylation signal
   4740..4756    -  protein_bind   lac operator: The lac repressor binds to the lac operator to inhibit transcription in E. coli. This inhibition can be relieved by adding lactose or isopropyl-β-D-thiogalactopyranoside (IPTG). lac repressor encoded by lacI
   4764..4794    -  promoter       lac promoter: promoter for the E. coli lac operon
   4809..4830    -  protein_bind   CAP binding site: CAP binding activates transcription in the presence of cAMP. E. coli catabolite activator protein
   4843..4935    -  CDS            lacI (fragment): lac repressor; lacI; The lac repressor binds to the lac operator to inhibit transcription in E. coli. This inhibition can be relieved by adding lactose or isopropyl-β-D-thiogalactopyranoside (IPTG).
   5118..5706    -  rep_origin     ori: high-copy-number ColE1/pMB1/pBR322/pUC origin of replication
   5877..6737    -  CDS            AmpR: β-lactamase; bla; confers resistance to ampicillin, carbenicillin, and related antibiotics
   6738..6842    -  promoter       AmpR promoter: bla
