[The description below was written by a language model from this plasmid's Addgene catalogue record and pLannotate feature annotations shown in this document.]
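Description:
pcDNA3-HA-MKRN1 H307E is a mammalian expression plasmid of about 6.9 kb, built on a pcDNA3 backbone modified to supply an N-terminal HA epitope tag. It is maintained in E. coli through a high-copy ColE1/pUC-type origin and selected with ampicillin via the β-lactamase gene. An f1 origin is also present. For mammalian cells, an SV40 early promoter drives a neomycin phosphotransferase cassette terminated by an SV40 polyadenylation signal, which would permit G418 selection of stable transfectants. The short bom, HIV-1 LTR, ble, lacI and lac promoter/operator annotations are small fragments, most likely backbone remnants or annotation matches rather than functional parts of the design.

The payload is human MKRN1 (also known as RNF61), an E3 ubiquitin ligase whose annotated substrates include p53, p21 (CDKN1A) and TERT. The coding sequence lies downstream of the CMV immediate-early enhancer and promoter and is followed by the bovine growth hormone polyadenylation signal, giving strong constitutive expression after transfection. T7 and SP6 promoters flank the insert, as is standard for pcDNA3. The HA tag is listed in the catalogue fields but is not annotated separately in the feature table; it would allow detection or immunoprecipitation of the expressed protein. The insert carries an H307E substitution, but the record does not state its functional consequence, and the cloning sites used are also unrecorded. The stated purpose is overexpression of this MKRN1 mutant in mammalian cells, and the associated work concerns MKRN1 regulation of p53 and p21 in cell cycle arrest and apoptosis.
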