Addgene plasmid #78749: pcDNA3-HA-MKRN1 H307E
Purpose: To overexpress MKRN1 H307E in Mammalian Cell
Depositing lab: Jaewhan Song. Depositing organization: Yonsei University. Publication: Differential regulation of p53 and p21 by MKRN1 E3 ligase controls cell cycle arrest and apoptosis. Lee EW, Lee MS, Camus S, Ghim J, Yang MR, Oh W, Ha NC, Lane DP, Song J. EMBO J. 2009 Jul 22;28(14):2100-13. doi: 10.1038/emboj.2009.164. Epub 2009 Jun 18. PubMed 19536131.
Backbone
  Vector backbone: pcDNA3-HA
  Vector type: Mammalian Expression
Growth in bacteria
  Bacterial resistance: Ampicillin, 100 μg/mL
  Growth temperature: 37°C
  Growth strain: DH5alpha
  Copy number: High Copy
Gene/Insert
  Gene/Insert name: MKRN1
  Species: H. sapiens (human)
  Mutation: H307E
  Entrez Gene: MKRN1 (a.k.a. RNF61)
  Promoter: CMV
  Tag / fusion protein: HA (N terminal on backbone)
  Cloning method: Restriction Enzyme; 5′ cloning site unknown (unknown if destroyed); 3′ cloning site unknown (unknown if destroyed)
  Sequencing primers: 5′ CMV-F; 3′ BGHrev
Terms and licenses: Academic/Nonprofit Terms; Industry Terms: Not Available to Industry
How to cite: pcDNA3-HA-MKRN1 H307E was a gift from Jaewhan Song (Addgene plasmid # 78749 ; http://n2t.net/addgene:78749 ; RRID:Addgene_78749)
