>Addgene plasmid #78749 | pcDNA3-HA-MKRN1 H307E | addgene partial sequence | sequence record 149956 | CMV-F 5'-CGCAAATGGGCGGTAGGCGTG-3'
GCAGAGCTCTCTGGCTAACTAGAGAACCCACTGCTTACTGGCTTATCGAAATTAATACGACTCACTATAG
GGAGACCCAAGCTTGGTACCATGGCCTCCTACCCTTATGATGTGCCAGATTATGCCTCTCCCGAATTCAT
GGCGGAGGCTGCAACTCCCGGAACAACAGCCACAACATCAGGAGCAGGAGCGGCAGCGGCGACGGCGGCA
GCAGCCTCCCCCACCCCGATCCCCACAGTCACCGCCCCGTCCCTGGGGGCGGGCGGAGGGGGCGGCGGCA
GCGACGGCAGCGGCGGCGGCTGGACTAAACAGGTCACCTGCAGGTATTTTATGCATGGGGTTTGTAAGGA
AGGAGACAACTGTCGCTACTCGCATGACCTCTCTGACAGTCCGTATAGTGTAGTGTGCAAGTATTTTCAG
CGAGGGTACTGTATTTATGGAGACCGCTGCAGATATGAACATAGCAAACCATTGAAACAGGAAGAAGCAA
CTGCTACAGAGCTAACTACAAAGTCATCCCTTGCTGCTTCCTCAAGTCTCTCATCGATAGTTGGACCACT
TGTTGAAATGAATACAGGCGAAGCTGAGTCAAGAAATTCAAACTTTGCAACTGTAGGAGCAGGTTCAGAG
GACTGGGTGAATGCTATTGAGTTTGTTCCTGGGCAACCCTACTGTGGCCGTACTGCGCCTTCCTGCACTG
AAGCACCCCTGCAGGGCTCAGTGACCAAGGAAGAATCAGAGAAAGAGCAAACCGCCGTGGAGACAAAGAA
GCAGCTGTGCCCCTATGCTGCAGTGGGAGAGTGCCGATACGGGGAGAACTGTGTGTATCTCCACGGAGAT
TCTTGTGACATGTGTGGGCTGCAGGTCCTGCATCCAATGGATGCTGCCCAGAGATCGCAGCATATCAAAT
CGTGCATTGAGGCCCATGAGAAGGACATGGAGCTCTCATTTGCCGTGCAGCGCAGCAAGGACATGGTGTG
TGGGATCTGCATGG
