>Addgene plasmid #78749 | pcDNA3-HA-MKRN1 H307E | addgene partial sequence | sequence record 149957 | BGH-rev 5'-TAGAAGGCACAGTCGAGG-3'
CTATAGAATAGGGCCCTCTAGATGCATGCTCGAGCTATAGATCCAAGTCATAAAAATCTTCCAGCTCATC
ATGAAACAAGTCCCACTCATCTTCAGAGTCTGTTAGTTCGTCGTCCCCACCTGCAGCCAAAAGCATAAGC
AACATCTCGCCCAGCTCAAAGGTGACAACCTCTTCTTCATCGTTGTCAAAGGGGTTGCTGTTCTCTCTTT
CCTCAATGAGTTCCCAGAAGTGGTTCCTTCGTTGGGCCCGGTATCTGCTTGATGTTCCCACTTTCTGTCT
CTGTGGCTCCTCTCTACGGCCATCAGGGTACGCATGCTTGTAAAAACAGTTCCCTCCAAATGGGCAGCTC
CCACGTCCTTCATCAAAATACCTGCACGCCTTGTTGCTCATTGCCTCCTTGTATTTCAGAATGAGTTTCT
GCTTCTCTTCTTTCTCCTCCACCCAGTACTCACTTGGAATGACAAAGTTAGATGTGATCCGGCATTCTGG
GCAGGACTTTATGATCTTGCTCTCAAATTGCTTAGCACTCCTCCACTTGCGAATGCACTTGAGACAGTAG
GTTTCGTTGCAGTTGGAGAGGATCCCGAAGCGGCGCTCACTGGGGTTGGCTTTCTCATAGACCACCTCCA
TGCAGATCCCACACACCATGTCCTTGCTGCGCTGCACGGCAAATGAGAGCTCCATGTCCTTCTCATGGGC
CTCAATGCACGATTTGATATGCTGCGATCTCTGGGCAGCATCCATTGGATGCAGGACCTGCAGCCCACAC
ATGTCACAAGAATCTCCGTGGAGATACACACAGTTCTCCCCGTATCGGCACTCTCCCACTGCAGCATAGG
GGCACAGCTGCTTCTTTG
